Addgene plasmid #168069: ymTq2-ymNeongreen pDRF1-GW
Purpose: FRET fusion between ymTq2 and ymNeongreen for use in yeast
Depositing lab: Bas Teusink. Depositing organization: Vrije Universiteit Amsterdam.
Backbone
  Vector backbone: pDRF1-GW
  Vector type: Yeast Expression
  Selectable markers: URA3
Growth in bacteria
  Bacterial resistance: Ampicillin, 100 μg/mL
  Growth temperature: 37°C
  Growth strain: DH5alpha
  Copy number: High Copy
Gene/Insert
  Gene/Insert name: ymTq2-ymNeongreen
  Species: Synthetic
  Cloning method: Restriction Enzyme; 5′ cloning site Unknown (unknown if destroyed); 3′ cloning site Unknown (unknown if destroyed)
Terms and licenses: Academic/Nonprofit Terms; Industry Terms: Not Available to Industry
How to cite: ymTq2-ymNeongreen pDRF1-GW was a gift from Bas Teusink (Addgene plasmid # 168069 ; http://n2t.net/addgene:168069 ; RRID:Addgene_168069)
