[The description below was written by a language model from this plasmid's Addgene catalogue record and pLannotate feature annotations shown in this document.]
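Description:
ymTq2-ymNeongreen pDRF1-GW is an 8,433 bp yeast expression plasmid built on the pDRF1-GW backbone, an E. coli/Saccharomyces cerevisiae shuttle vector. In bacteria it replicates from a high-copy ColE1/pUC-type origin and is selected through the β-lactamase (AmpR) gene; an f1 origin and remnants of the lac promoter/operator, lacZα and lacI regions are carried over from the parental cloning vector. In yeast it is maintained episomally at high copy by the 2μ origin and selected by complementation of uracil auxotrophy with URA3 under its own promoter, a marker that can also be counterselected with 5-FOA.

The payload is a synthetic tandem fusion of two fluorescent proteins: the cyan mTurquoise2 followed, after a short linker of about a dozen codons, by the green/yellow mNeonGreen. The "y" prefix in the names suggests yeast-adapted versions, though the record does not spell this out. The fusion sits between attB1 and attB2 sites, which are typical of a Gateway recombination product even though the catalogue lists restriction cloning with unknown sites. An ADH1 terminator lies downstream. The yeast promoter driving the cassette is not annotated in either feature table. The upstream region is marked only by fragmentary matches to yeast sequences, so the promoter's identity cannot be stated from the record.

Because the donor and acceptor are held close together in a single polypeptide, the construct is described as a FRET fusion for use in yeast. It plausibly serves as a reference for this fluorophore pair. The depositor and sequencing-derived records are the same length and show identical features, differing only in their start coordinate.
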