Features (pLannotate 1.2.2; 26 found; start..end, strand, type, name):
      3..257     -  CDS            BRP1 (fragment): BRP1_YEAST - Protein predicted: Swiss-Prot protein existence level 4. From Saccharomyces cerevisiae (strain ATCC 204508 / S288c) (Baker's yeast).
    359..375     -  promoter       ARG4 promoter (fragment): S. cerevisiae ARG4
    480..563     +  CDS            YG007_YEAST: Protein predicted: Swiss-Prot protein existence level 4. From Saccharomyces cerevisiae (strain ATCC 204508 / S288c) (Baker's yeast).
    800..824     +  protein_bind   attB1: mutant version of attB; recombination site for the Gateway® BP reaction BP Clonase™
    851..1567    +  CDS            mTurquoise2: mTurquoise2 is a basic (constitutively fluorescent) cyan fluorescent protein published in 2012, derived from Aequorea victoria. It is reported to be a rapidly-maturing monomer with very low acid sensitivity.
   1604..2311    +  CDS            mNeonGreen: mNeonGreen is a basic (constitutively fluorescent) green/yellow fluorescent protein published in 2013, derived from Branchiostoma lanceolatum. It is reported to be a very rapidly-maturing monomer with moderate acid sensitivity.
   2323..2347    -  protein_bind   attB2: mutant version of attB; recombination site for the Gateway® BP reaction BP Clonase™
   2375..2401    +  misc_feature   MCS (fragment): pBluescript multiple cloning site
   2410..2428    -  promoter       T7 promoter: promoter for bacteriophage T7 RNA polymerase
   2429..2572    +  CDS            ADH1 (fragment): ADH1_YEAST - Also known as ADC1. Experimental evidence at protein level: Swiss-Prot protein existence level 1. This isozyme preferentially catalyzes the conversion of primary unbranched alcohols to their corresponding aldehydes. Also shows activity toward secondary alcohols. From Saccharomyces cerevisiae (strain ATCC 204508 / S288c) (Baker's yeast).
   2576..2763    +  terminator     ADH1 terminator: S. cerevisiae ADH1; transcription terminator for the S. cerevisiae alcohol dehydrogenase 1 (ADH1) gene
   2771..2928    +  CDS            lacZα (fragment): LacZα fragment of β-galactosidase; lacZ fragment
   2934..2985    -  misc_feature   bom (fragment): basis of mobility region from pBR322
   2990..3073    +  CDS            RAF1 (fragment): RAF_YEAST - Experimental evidence at transcript level: Swiss-Prot protein existence level 2. Antagonizes transcriptional repression of recombinase FLP by REP1-REP2. May play a role in plasmid partitioning. From Saccharomyces cerevisiae (strain ATCC 204508 / S288c) (Baker's yeast).
   3227..4573    -  rep_origin     2μ ori: yeast 2μ plasmid origin of replication
   4578..4594    -  promoter       tet promoter (fragment): E. coli promoter for tetracycline efflux protein gene
   4684..5487    -  CDS            URA3: orotidine-5'-phosphate decarboxylase, required for uracil biosynthesis; S. cerevisiae URA3; yeast auxotrophic marker, counterselectable with 5-fluoroorotic acid (5-FOA)
   5488..5703    -  promoter       URA3 promoter: S. cerevisiae URA3
   5814..5918    +  promoter       AmpR promoter: bla
   5919..6779    +  CDS            AmpR: β-lactamase; bla; confers resistance to ampicillin, carbenicillin, and related antibiotics
   6950..7538    +  rep_origin     ori: high-copy-number ColE1/pMB1/pBR322/pUC origin of replication
   7721..7813    +  CDS            lacI (fragment): lac repressor; lacI; The lac repressor binds to the lac operator to inhibit transcription in E. coli. This inhibition can be relieved by adding lactose or isopropyl-β-D-thiogalactopyranoside (IPTG).
   7826..7847    +  protein_bind   CAP binding site: CAP binding activates transcription in the presence of cAMP. E. coli catabolite activator protein
   7862..7892    +  promoter       lac promoter: promoter for the E. coli lac operon
   7900..7916    +  protein_bind   lac operator: The lac repressor binds to the lac operator to inhibit transcription in E. coli. This inhibition can be relieved by adding lactose or isopropyl-β-D-thiogalactopyranoside (IPTG). lac repressor encoded by lacI
   7997..8425    -  rep_origin     f1 ori (sequence partly withheld): f1 bacteriophage origin of replication; arrow indicates direction of (+) strand synthesis
>Addgene plasmid #168069 | ymTq2-ymNeongreen pDRF1-GW | depositor full sequence | sequence record 326051 | ymTq2-ymNeongreen pDRF1-GW sequence 8433 bps
CAAGCTTCCTGAAACGGAGAAACATAAACAGGCATTGCTGGGATCACCCATACATCACTCTGTTTTGCCT
GACCTTTTCCGGTAATTTGAAAACAAACCCGGTCTCGAAGCGGAGATCCGGCGATAATTACCGCAGAAAT
AAACCCATACACGAGACGTAGAACCAGCCGCACATGGCCGGAGAAACTCCTGCGAGAATTTCGTAAACTC
GCGCGCATTGCATCTGTATTTCCTAATGCGGCACTTCCAGGCCTCGATCGAGACCGTTTATCCATTGCTT
TTTTGTTGTCTTTTTCCCTCGTTCACAGAAAGTCTGAAGAAGCTATAGTAGAACTATGAGCTTTTTTTGT
TTCTGTTTTCCTTTTTTTTTTTTTTACCTCTGTGGAAATTGTTACTCTCACACTCTTTAGTTCGTTTGTT
TGTTTTGTTTATTCCAATTATGACCGGTGACGAAACGTGGTCGATGGTGGGTACCGCTTATGCTCCCCTC
CATTAGTTTCGATTATATAAAAAGGCCAAATATTGTATTATTTTCAAATGTCCTATCATTATCGTCTAAC
ATCTAATTTCTCTTAAATTTTTTCTCTTTCTTTCCTATAACACCAATAGTGAAAATCTTTTTTTCTTCTA
TATCTACAAAAACTTTTTTTTTCTATCAACCTCGTTGATAAATTTTTTCTTTAACAATCGTTAATAATTA
ATTAATTGGAAAATAACCATTTTTTCTCTCTTTTATACACACATTCAAAAGAAAGAAAAAAAATATACCC
CAGCCTCGACTAGTGAATTCGCGGCCATCACAAGTTTGTACAAAAAAGCAGGCTGCTAGCACTAGTAAGC
TTTTAATTAAATGGTTAGTAAAGGTGAAGAATTGTTCACTGGTGTAGTGCCAATTTTAGTAGAATTAGAT
GGTGACGTTAACGGTCATAAGTTCTCTGTAAGCGGTGAAGGTGAAGGTGACGCAACATACGGTAAATTAA
CTTTGAAATTCATTTGTACTACAGGTAAATTACCAGTTCCATGGCCAACTTTGGTTACTACTTTGTCTTG
GGGTGTTCAATGTTTCGCTAGATACCCAGATCATATGAAGCAACATGATTTCTTTAAGTCTGCTATGCCA
GAAGGTTACGTTCAAGAAAGAACTATCTTCTTCAAGGATGATGGTAACTATAAGACTAGAGCTGAAGTTA
AGTTCGAAGGAGATACTTTAGTTAATAGAATTGAATTGAAGGGTATTGATTTTAAGGAAGATGGTAATAT
TTTGGGTCATAAGTTGGAATATAATTACTTCTCTGATAACGTTTACATTACTGCTGATAAGCAAAAGAAC
GGTATTAAGGCGAACTTCAAGATTAGACATAACATTGAAGATGGTGGTGTTCAATTAGCTGATCATTACC
AACAAAACACTCCAATTGGTGACGGTCCAGTTTTGTTGCCAGATAACCATTACTTGTCTACTCAATCTAA
GTTGTCTAAGGATCCAAACGAAAAGAGAGATCATATGGTTTTGTTGGAATTCGTTACTGCTGCTGGGATC
ACTTTAGGTATGGATGAATTGTATAAATCCGGACTCAGATCTTCGGATCCACCGGTCGCCACCATGGTCT
CTAAGGGTGAAGAAGATAACATGGCTTCTTTGCCAGCCACCCACGAGTTGCACATCTTCGGTTCCATTAA
CGGTGTCGACTTCGATATGGTCGGTCAAGGTACCGGTAACCCAAACGACGGTTACGAAGAATTGAACTTG
AAGTCTACCAAGGGCGACTTGCAGTTCTCCCCTTGGATTTTGGTTCCACACATCGGTTACGGTTTCCACC
AATACTTGCCATACCCAGACGGTATGTCCCCATTCCAAGCCGCCATGGTTGACGGTTCTGGTTACCAAGT
CCACAGAACCATGCAATTCGAAGACGGTGCTTCCTTGACCGTGAACTACAGATACACCTACGAAGGTTCT
CACATCAAGGGCGAAGCCCAAGTTAAGGGTACCGGTTTCCCTGCTGACGGTCCAGTCATGACTAACTCCT
TGACCGCTGCTGACTGGTGTCGTTCCAAGAAGACCTACCCAAACGATAAGACCATCATTTCCACTTTCAA
GTGGTCCTACACCACCGGTAACGGCAAGAGATACCGCTCTACCGCTCGTACCACCTACACCTTCGCCAAG
CCAATGGCTGCCAACTACTTGAAGAACCAGCCTATGTACGTCTTCCGTAAGACCGAGCTGAAGCATTCCA
AGACTGAATTGAACTTCAAGGAATGGCAAAAGGCTTTCACCGACGTCATGGGTATGGACGAATTGTACAA
GTAAGCGGCCGCACCCAGCTTTCTTGTACAAAGTGGTGTAGTTAATTCATGATGGCCGCTGCAGGTCGAC
CTCGAGGGGGGGCCCGGTACCCAATTCGCCCTATAGTGAGTCGTATTACGCGCGGATCCAGCTTTGGACT
TCTTCGCCAGAGGTTTGGTCAAGTCTCCAATCAAGGTTGTCGGCTTGTCTACCTTGCCAGAAATTTACGA
AAAGATGGAAAAGGGTCAAATCGTTGGTAGATACGTTGTTGACACTTCTAAATAAGCGAATTTCTTATGA
TTTATGATTTTTATTATTAAATAAGTTATAAAAAAAATAAGTGTATACAAATTTTAAAGTGACTCTTAGG
TTTTAAAACGANAATTCTTATTCTTGAGTAACTCTTTCCTGTAGGTCAGGTTGCTTTCTCAGGTATAGCA
TGAGGTCGCTCTTATTGACCACACCTCTACCGGCATGCCAATTCACTGGCCGTCGTTTTACAACGTCGTG
ACTGGGAAAACCCTGGCGTTACCCAACTTAATCGCCTTGCAGCACATCCCCCTTTCGCCAGCTGGCGTAA
TAGCGAAGAGGCCCGCACCGATCGCCCTTCCCAACAGTTGCGCAGCCTGAATGGCGAATGGCGCCTGATG
CGGTATTTTCTCCTTACGCATCTGTGCGGTATTTCACACCGCATAATCGGATCGTACTTGTTACCCATCA
TTGAATTTTGAACATCCGAACCTGGGAGTTTTCCCTGAAACAGATAGTATATTTGAACCTGTATAATAAT
ATATAGTCTAGCGCTTTACGGAAGACAATGTATGTATTTCGGTTCCTGGAGAAACTATTGCATCTATTGC
ATAGGTAATCTTGCACGTCGCATCCCCGGTTCATTTTCTGCGTTTCCATCTTGCACTTCAATAGCATATC
TTTGTTAACGAAGCATCTGTGCTTCATTTTGTAGAACAAAAATGCAACGCGAGAGCGCTAATTTTTCAAA
CAAAGAATCTGAGCTGCATTTTTACAGAACAGAAATGCAACGCGAAAGCGCTATTTTACCAACGAAGAAT
CTGTGCTTCATTTTTGTAAAACAAAAATGCAACGCGAGAGCGCTAATTTTTCAAACAAAGAATCTGAGCT
GCATTTTTACAGAACAGAAATGCAACGCGAGAGCGCTATTTTACCAACAAAGAATCTATACTTCTTTTTT
GTTCTACAAAAATGCATCCCGAGAGCGCTATTTTTCTAACAAAGCATCTTAGATTACTTTTTTTCTCCTT
TGTGCGCTCTATAATGCAGTCTCTTGATAACTTTTTGCACTGTAGGTCCGTTAAGGTTAGAAGAAGGCTA
CTTTGGTGTCTATTTTCTCTTCCATAAAAAAAGCCTGACTCCACTTCCCGCGTTTACTGATTACTAGCGA
AGCTGCGGGTGCATTTTTTCAAGATAAAGGCATCCCCGATTATATTCTATACCGATGTGGATTGCGCATA
CTTTGTGAACAGAAAGTGATAGCGTTGATGATTCTTCATTGGTCAGAAAATTATGAACGGTTTCTTCTAT
TTTGTCTCTATATACTACGTATAGGAAATGTTTACATTTTCGTATTGTTTTCGATTCACTCTATGAATAG
TTCTTACTACAATTTTTTTGTCTAAAGAGTAATACTAGAGATAAACATAAAAAATGTAGAGGTCGAGTTT
AGATGCAAGTTCAAGGAGCGAAAGGTGGATGGGTAGGTTATATAGGGATATAGCACAGAGATATATAGCA
AAGAGATACTTTTGAGCAATGTTTGTGGAAGCGGTATTCGCAATATTTTAGTAGCTCGTTACAGTCCGGT
GCGTTTTTGGTTTTTTGAAAGTGCGTCTTCAGAGCGCTTTTGGTTTTCAAAAGCGCTCTGAAGTTCCTAT
ACTTTCTAGCTAGAGAATAGGAACTTCGGAATAGGAACTTCAAAGCGTTTCCGAAAACGAGCGCTTCCGA
AAATGCAACGCGAGCTGCGCACATACAGCTCACTGTTCACGTCGCACCTATATCTGCGTGTTGCCTGTAT
ATATATATACATGAGAAGAACGGCATAGTGCGTGTTTATGCTTAAATGCGTACTTATATGCGTCTATTTA
TGTAGGATGAAAGGTAGTCTAGTACCTCCTGTGATATTATCCCATTCCATGCGGGGTATCGTATGCTTCC
TTCAGCACTACCCTTTAGCTGTTCTATATGCTGCCACTCCTCAATTGGATTAGTCTCATCCTTCAATGCT
ATCATTTCCTTTGATATTGGATCGATCCGATGATAAGCTGTCAAACATGAGAATTGGGTAATAACTGATA
TAATTAAATTGAAGCTCTAATTTGTGAGTTTAGTATACATGCATTTACTTATAATACAGTTTTTTAGTTT
TGCTGGCCGCATCTTCTCAAATATGCTTCCCAGCCTGCTTTTCTGTAACGTTCACCCTCTACCTTAGCAT
CCCTTCCCTTTGCAAATAGTCCTCTTCCAACAATAATAATGTCAGATCCTGTAGAGACCACATCATCCAC
GGTTCTATACTGTTGACCCAATGCGTCTCCCTTGTCATCTAAACCCACACCGGGTGTCATAATCAACCAA
TCGTAACCTTCATCTCTTCCACCCATGTCTCTTTGAGCAATAAAGCCGATAACAAAATCTTTGTCGCTCT
TCGCAATGTCAACAGTACCCTTAGTATATTCTCCAGTAGATAGGGAGCCCTTGCATGACAATTCTGCTAA
CATCAAAAGGCCTCTAGGTTCCTTTGTTACTTCTTCTGCCGCCTGCTTCAAACCGCTAACAATACCTGGG
CCCACCACACCGTGTGCATTCGTAATGTCTGCCCATTCTGCTATTCTGTATACACCCGCAGAGTACTGCA
ATTTGACTGTATTACCAATGTCAGCAAATTTTCTGTCTTCGAAGAGTAAAAAATTGTACTTGGCGGATAA
TGCCTTTAGCGGCTTAACTGTGCCCTCCATGGAAAAATCAGTCAAGATATCCACATGTGTTTTTAGTAAA
CAAATTTTGGGACCTAATGCTTCAACTAACTCCAGTAATTCCTTGGTGGTACGAACATCCAATGAAGCAC
ACAAGTTTGTTTGCTTTTCGTGCATGATATTAAATAGCTTGGCAGCAACAGGACTAGGATGAGTAGCAGC
ACGTTCCTTATATGTAGCTTTCGACATGATTTATCTTCGTTTCCTGCATGTTTTTGTTCTGTGCAGTTGG
GTTAAGAATACTGGGCAATTTCATGTTTCTTCAACACTACATATGCGTATATATACCAATCTAAGTCTGT
GCTCCTTCCTTCGTTCTTCCTTCTGTTCGGAGATTACCGAATCAAAAAAATTTCAAGGAAACCGAAATCA
AAAAAAAGAATAAAAAAAAAATGATGAATTGAAAAGCTAATTCTTGAAGACGAAAGGGCCTCGTGATACG
CCTATTTTTATAGGTTAATGTCATGATAATAATGGTTTCTTAGACGTCAGGTGGCACTTTTCGGGGAAAT
GTGCGCGGAACCCCTATTTGTTTATTTTTCTAAATACATTCAAATATGTATCCGCTCATGAGACAATAAC
CCTGATAAATGCTTCAATAATATTGAAAAAGGAAGAGTATGAGTATTCAACATTTCCGTGTCGCCCTTAT
TCCCTTTTTTGCGGCATTTTGCCTTCCTGTTTTTGCTCACCCAGAAACGCTGGTGAAAGTAAAAGATGCT
GAAGATCAGTTGGGTGCACGAGTGGGTTACATCGAACTGGATCTCAACAGCGGTAAGATCCTTGAGAGTT
TTCGCCCCGAAGAACGTTTTCCAATGATGAGCACTTTTAAAGTTCTGCTATGTGGCGCGGTATTATCCCG
TATTGACGCCGGGCAAGAGCAACTCGGTCGCCGCATACACTATTCTCAGAATGACTTGGTTGAGTACTCA
CCAGTCACAGAAAAGCATCTTACGGATGGCATGACAGTAAGAGAATTATGCAGTGCTGCCATAACCATGA
GTGATAACACTGCGGCCAACTTACTTCTGACAACGATCGGAGGACCGAAGGAGCTAACCGCTTTTTTGCA
CAACATGGGGGATCATGTAACTCGCCTTGATCGTTGGGAACCGGAGCTGAATGAAGCCATACCAAACGAC
GAGCGTGACACCACGATGCCTGTAGCAATGGCAACAACGTTGCGCAAACTATTAACTGGCGAACTACTTA
CTCTAGCTTCCCGGCAACAATTAATAGACTGGATGGAGGCGGATAAAGTTGCAGGACCACTTCTGCGCTC
GGCCCTTCCGGCTGGCTGGTTTATTGCTGATAAATCTGGAGCCGGTGAGCGTGGGTCTCGCGGTATCATT
GCAGCACTGGGGCCAGATGGTAAGCCCTCCCGTATCGTAGTTATCTACACGACGGGGAGTCAGGCAACTA
TGGATGAACGAAATAGACAGATCGCTGAGATAGGTGCCTCACTGATTAAGCATTGGTAACTGTCAGACCA
AGTTTACTCATATATACTTTAGATTGATTTAAAACTTCATTTTTAATTTAAAAGGATCTAGGTGAAGATC
CTTTTTGATAATCTCATGACCAAAATCCCTTAACGTGAGTTTTCGTTCCACTGAGCGTCAGACCCCGTAG
AAAAGATCAAAGGATCTTCTTGAGATCCTTTTTTTCTGCGCGTAATCTGCTGCTTGCAAACAAAAAAACC
ACCGCTACCAGCGGTGGTTTGTTTGCCGGATCAAGAGCTACCAACTCTTTTTCCGAAGGTAACTGGCTTC
AGCAGAGCGCAGATACCAAATACTGTTCTTCTAGTGTAGCCGTAGTTAGGCCACCACTTCAAGAACTCTG
TAGCACCGCCTACATACCTCGCTCTGCTAATCCTGTTACCAGTGGCTGCTGCCAGTGGCGATAAGTCGTG
TCTTACCGGGTTGGACTCAAGACGATAGTTACCGGATAAGGCGCAGCGGTCGGGCTGAACGGGGGGTTCG
TGCACACAGCCCAGCTTGGAGCGAACGACCTACACCGAACTGAGATACCTACAGCGTGAGCTATGAGAAA
GCGCCACGCTTCCCGAAGGGAGAAAGGCGGACAGGTATCCGGTAAGCGGCAGGGTCGGAACAGGAGAGCG
CACGAGGGAGCTTCCAGGGGGAAACGCCTGGTATCTTTATAGTCCTGTCGGGTTTCGCCACCTCTGACTT
GAGCGTCGATTTTTGTGATGCTCGTCAGGGGGGCGGAGCCTATGGAAAAACGCCAGCAACGCGGCCTTTT
TACGGTTCCTGGCCTTTTGCTGGCCTTTTGCTCACATGTTCTTTCCTGCGTTATCCCCTGATTCTGTGGA
TAACCGTATTACCGCCTTTGAGTGAGCTGATACCGCTCGCCGCAGCCGAACGACCGAGCGCAGCGAGTCA
GTGAGCGAGGAAGCGGAAGAGCGCCCAATACGCAAACCGCCTCTCCCCGCGCGTTGGCCGATTCATTAAT
GCAGCTGGCACGACAGGTTTCCCGACTGGAAAGCGGGCAGTGAGCGCAACGCAATTAATGTGAGTTAGCT
CACTCATTAGGCACCCCAGGCTTTACACTTTATGCTTCCGGCTCGTATGTTGTGTGGAATTGTGAGCGGA
TAACAATTTCACACAGGAAACAGCTATGACCATGATTACGCCAAGCTTACCGCATCAGGAAATTGTAAGC
GTTAATATTTTGTTAAAATTCGCGTTAAATTTTTGTTAAATCAGCTCATTTTTTAACCAATAGGCCGAAA
TCGGCAAAATCCCTTATAAATCAAAAGAATAGACCGAGATAGGGT
[37 nt withheld, positions 8096-8132]
AAAGAACGTGGACTCCAACGTCAAAGG
[49 nt withheld, positions 8160-8208]
T
[91 nt withheld, positions 8210-8300]
G
[124 nt withheld, positions 8302-8425]
CCATTCGC
