Features (pLannotate 1.2.2; 26 found; start..end, strand, type, name):
     88..109     +  protein_bind   CAP binding site: CAP binding activates transcription in the presence of cAMP. E. coli catabolite activator protein
    124..154     +  promoter       lac promoter: promoter for the E. coli lac operon
    162..178     +  protein_bind   lac operator: The lac repressor binds to the lac operator to inhibit transcription in E. coli. This inhibition can be relieved by adding lactose or isopropyl-β-D-thiogalactopyranoside (IPTG). lac repressor encoded by lacI
    259..687     -  rep_origin     f1 ori (sequence partly withheld): f1 bacteriophage origin of replication; arrow indicates direction of (+) strand synthesis
    698..952     -  CDS            BRP1 (fragment): BRP1_YEAST - Protein predicted: Swiss-Prot protein existence level 4. From Saccharomyces cerevisiae (strain ATCC 204508 / S288c) (Baker's yeast).
   1054..1070    -  promoter       ARG4 promoter (fragment): S. cerevisiae ARG4
   1175..1258    +  CDS            YG007_YEAST: Protein predicted: Swiss-Prot protein existence level 4. From Saccharomyces cerevisiae (strain ATCC 204508 / S288c) (Baker's yeast).
   1495..1519    +  protein_bind   attB1: mutant version of attB; recombination site for the Gateway® BP reaction BP Clonase™
   1546..2262    +  CDS            mTurquoise2: mTurquoise2 is a basic (constitutively fluorescent) cyan fluorescent protein published in 2012, derived from Aequorea victoria. It is reported to be a rapidly-maturing monomer with very low acid sensitivity.
   2299..3006    +  CDS            mNeonGreen: mNeonGreen is a basic (constitutively fluorescent) green/yellow fluorescent protein published in 2013, derived from Branchiostoma lanceolatum. It is reported to be a very rapidly-maturing monomer with moderate acid sensitivity.
   3018..3042    -  protein_bind   attB2: mutant version of attB; recombination site for the Gateway® BP reaction BP Clonase™
   3070..3096    +  misc_feature   MCS (fragment): pBluescript multiple cloning site
   3105..3123    -  promoter       T7 promoter: promoter for bacteriophage T7 RNA polymerase
   3124..3267    +  CDS            ADH1 (fragment): ADH1_YEAST - Also known as ADC1. Experimental evidence at protein level: Swiss-Prot protein existence level 1. This isozyme preferentially catalyzes the conversion of primary unbranched alcohols to their corresponding aldehydes. Also shows activity toward secondary alcohols. From Saccharomyces cerevisiae (strain ATCC 204508 / S288c) (Baker's yeast).
   3271..3458    +  terminator     ADH1 terminator: S. cerevisiae ADH1; transcription terminator for the S. cerevisiae alcohol dehydrogenase 1 (ADH1) gene
   3466..3623    +  CDS            lacZα (fragment): LacZα fragment of β-galactosidase; lacZ fragment
   3629..3680    -  misc_feature   bom (fragment): basis of mobility region from pBR322
   3685..3768    +  CDS            RAF1 (fragment): RAF_YEAST - Experimental evidence at transcript level: Swiss-Prot protein existence level 2. Antagonizes transcriptional repression of recombinase FLP by REP1-REP2. May play a role in plasmid partitioning. From Saccharomyces cerevisiae (strain ATCC 204508 / S288c) (Baker's yeast).
   3922..5268    -  rep_origin     2μ ori: yeast 2μ plasmid origin of replication
   5273..5289    -  promoter       tet promoter (fragment): E. coli promoter for tetracycline efflux protein gene
   5379..6182    -  CDS            URA3: orotidine-5'-phosphate decarboxylase, required for uracil biosynthesis; S. cerevisiae URA3; yeast auxotrophic marker, counterselectable with 5-fluoroorotic acid (5-FOA)
   6183..6398    -  promoter       URA3 promoter: S. cerevisiae URA3
   6509..6613    +  promoter       AmpR promoter: bla
   6614..7474    +  CDS            AmpR: β-lactamase; bla; confers resistance to ampicillin, carbenicillin, and related antibiotics
   7645..8233    +  rep_origin     ori: high-copy-number ColE1/pMB1/pBR322/pUC origin of replication
   8416..75      +  CDS            lacI (fragment) (across the origin): lac repressor; lacI; The lac repressor binds to the lac operator to inhibit transcription in E. coli. This inhibition can be relieved by adding lactose or isopropyl-β-D-thiogalactopyranoside (IPTG).
>Addgene plasmid #168069 | ymTq2-ymNeongreen pDRF1-GW | addgene full sequence | sequence record 332108 | Addgene NGS Result
GCCTCTCCCCGCGCGTTGGCCGATTCATTAATGCAGCTGGCACGACAGGTTTCCCGACTGGAAAGCGGGC
AGTGAGCGCAACGCAATTAATGTGAGTTAGCTCACTCATTAGGCACCCCAGGCTTTACACTTTATGCTTC
CGGCTCGTATGTTGTGTGGAATTGTGAGCGGATAACAATTTCACACAGGAAACAGCTATGACCATGATTA
CGCCAAGCTTACCGCATCAGGAAATTGTAAGCGTTAATATTTTGTTAAAATTCGCGTTAAATTTTTGTTA
AATCAGCTCATTTTTTAACCAATAGGCCGAAATCGGCAAAATCCCTTATAAATCAAAAGAATAGACCGAG
ATAGGGT
[37 nt withheld, positions 358-394]
AAAGAACGTGGACTCCAACGTCAAAGG
[49 nt withheld, positions 422-470]
T
[91 nt withheld, positions 472-562]
G
[124 nt withheld, positions 564-687]
CCATTCGCCAAGCTTCCTGAAACGGAGAAACATAAACAGGCATTGCTGGGATCACCCATACATCACTCTG
TTTTGCCTGACCTTTTCCGGTAATTTGAAAACAAACCCGGTCTCGAAGCGGAGATCCGGCGATAATTACC
GCAGAAATAAACCCATACACGAGACGTAGAACCAGCCGCACATGGCCGGAGAAACTCCTGCGAGAATTTC
GTAAACTCGCGCGCATTGCATCTGTATTTCCTAATGCGGCACTTCCAGGCCTCGATCGAGACCGTTTATC
CATTGCTTTTTTGTTGTCTTTTTCCCTCGTTCACAGAAAGTCTGAAGAAGCTATAGTAGAACTATGAGCT
TTTTTTGTTTCTGTTTTCCTTTTTTTTTTTTTTACCTCTGTGGAAATTGTTACTCTCACACTCTTTAGTT
CGTTTGTTTGTTTTGTTTATTCCAATTATGACCGGTGACGAAACGTGGTCGATGGTGGGTACCGCTTATG
CTCCCCTCCATTAGTTTCGATTATATAAAAAGGCCAAATATTGTATTATTTTCAAATGTCCTATCATTAT
CGTCTAACATCTAATTTCTCTTAAATTTTTTCTCTTTCTTTCCTATAACACCAATAGTGAAAATCTTTTT
TTCTTCTATATCTACAAAAACTTTTTTTTTCTATCAACCTCGTTGATAAATTTTTTCTTTAACAATCGTT
AATAATTAATTAATTGGAAAATAACCATTTTTTCTCTCTTTTATACACACATTCAAAAGAAAGAAAAAAA
ATATACCCCAGCCTCGACTAGTGAATTCGCGGCCATCACAAGTTTGTACAAAAAAGCAGGCTGCTAGCAC
TAGTAAGCTTTTAATTAAATGGTTAGTAAAGGTGAAGAATTGTTCACTGGTGTAGTGCCAATTTTAGTAG
AATTAGATGGTGACGTTAACGGTCATAAGTTCTCTGTAAGCGGTGAAGGTGAAGGTGACGCAACATACGG
TAAATTAACTTTGAAATTCATTTGTACTACAGGTAAATTACCAGTTCCATGGCCAACTTTGGTTACTACT
TTGTCTTGGGGTGTTCAATGTTTCGCTAGATACCCAGATCATATGAAGCAACATGATTTCTTTAAGTCTG
CTATGCCAGAAGGTTACGTTCAAGAAAGAACTATCTTCTTCAAGGATGATGGTAACTATAAGACTAGAGC
TGAAGTTAAGTTCGAAGGAGATACTTTAGTTAATAGAATTGAATTGAAGGGTATTGATTTTAAGGAAGAT
GGTAATATTTTGGGTCATAAGTTGGAATATAATTACTTCTCTGATAACGTTTACATTACTGCTGATAAGC
AAAAGAACGGTATTAAGGCGAACTTCAAGATTAGACATAACATTGAAGATGGTGGTGTTCAATTAGCTGA
TCATTACCAACAAAACACTCCAATTGGTGACGGTCCAGTTTTGTTGCCAGATAACCATTACTTGTCTACT
CAATCTAAGTTGTCTAAGGATCCAAACGAAAAGAGAGATCATATGGTTTTGTTGGAATTCGTTACTGCTG
CTGGGATCACTTTAGGTATGGATGAATTGTATAAATCCGGACTCAGATCTTCGGATCCACCGGTCGCCAC
CATGGTCTCTAAGGGTGAAGAAGATAACATGGCTTCTTTGCCAGCCACCCACGAGTTGCACATCTTCGGT
TCCATTAACGGTGTCGACTTCGATATGGTCGGTCAAGGTACCGGTAACCCAAACGACGGTTACGAAGAAT
TGAACTTGAAGTCTACCAAGGGCGACTTGCAGTTCTCCCCTTGGATTTTGGTTCCACACATCGGTTACGG
TTTCCACCAATACTTGCCATACCCAGACGGTATGTCCCCATTCCAAGCCGCCATGGTTGACGGTTCTGGT
TACCAAGTCCACAGAACCATGCAATTCGAAGACGGTGCTTCCTTGACCGTGAACTACAGATACACCTACG
AAGGTTCTCACATCAAGGGCGAAGCCCAAGTTAAGGGTACCGGTTTCCCTGCTGACGGTCCAGTCATGAC
TAACTCCTTGACCGCTGCTGACTGGTGTCGTTCCAAGAAGACCTACCCAAACGATAAGACCATCATTTCC
ACTTTCAAGTGGTCCTACACCACCGGTAACGGCAAGAGATACCGCTCTACCGCTCGTACCACCTACACCT
TCGCCAAGCCAATGGCTGCCAACTACTTGAAGAACCAGCCTATGTACGTCTTCCGTAAGACCGAGCTGAA
GCATTCCAAGACTGAATTGAACTTCAAGGAATGGCAAAAGGCTTTCACCGACGTCATGGGTATGGACGAA
TTGTACAAGTAAGCGGCCGCACCCAGCTTTCTTGTACAAAGTGGTGTAGTTAATTCATGATGGCCGCTGC
AGGTCGACCTCGAGGGGGGGCCCGGTACCCAATTCGCCCTATAGTGAGTCGTATTACGCGCGGATCCAGC
TTTGGACTTCTTCGCCAGAGGTTTGGTCAAGTCTCCAATCAAGGTTGTCGGCTTGTCTACCTTGCCAGAA
ATTTACGAAAAGATGGAAAAGGGTCAAATCGTTGGTAGATACGTTGTTGACACTTCTAAATAAGCGAATT
TCTTATGATTTATGATTTTTATTATTAAATAAGTTATAAAAAAAATAAGTGTATACAAATTTTAAAGTGA
CTCTTAGGTTTTAAAACGAAAATTCTTATTCTTGAGTAACTCTTTCCTGTAGGTCAGGTTGCTTTCTCAG
GTATAGCATGAGGTCGCTCTTATTGACCACACCTCTACCGGCATGCCAATTCACTGGCCGTCGTTTTACA
ACGTCGTGACTGGGAAAACCCTGGCGTTACCCAACTTAATCGCCTTGCAGCACATCCCCCTTTCGCCAGC
TGGCGTAATAGCGAAGAGGCCCGCACCGATCGCCCTTCCCAACAGTTGCGCAGCCTGAATGGCGAATGGC
GCCTGATGCGGTATTTTCTCCTTACGCATCTGTGCGGTATTTCACACCGCATAATCGGATCGTACTTGTT
ACCCATCATTGAATTTTGAACATCCGAACCTGGGAGTTTTCCCTGAAACAGATAGTATATTTGAACCTGT
ATAATAATATATAGTCTAGCGCTTTACGGAAGACAATGTATGTATTTCGGTTCCTGGAGAAACTATTGCA
TCTATTGCATAGGTAATCTTGCACGTCGCATCCCCGGTTCATTTTCTGCGTTTCCATCTTGCACTTCAAT
AGCATATCTTTGTTAACGAAGCATCTGTGCTTCATTTTGTAGAACAAAAATGCAACGCGAGAGCGCTAAT
TTTTCAAACAAAGAATCTGAGCTGCATTTTTACAGAACAGAAATGCAACGCGAAAGCGCTATTTTACCAA
CGAAGAATCTGTGCTTCATTTTTGTAAAACAAAAATGCAACGCGAGAGCGCTAATTTTTCAAACAAAGAA
TCTGAGCTGCATTTTTACAGAACAGAAATGCAACGCGAGAGCGCTATTTTACCAACAAAGAATCTATACT
TCTTTTTTGTTCTACAAAAATGCATCCCGAGAGCGCTATTTTTCTAACAAAGCATCTTAGATTACTTTTT
TTCTCCTTTGTGCGCTCTATAATGCAGTCTCTTGATAACTTTTTGCACTGTAGGTCCGTTAAGGTTAGAA
GAAGGCTACTTTGGTGTCTATTTTCTCTTCCATAAAAAAAGCCTGACTCCACTTCCCGCGTTTACTGATT
ACTAGCGAAGCTGCGGGTGCATTTTTTCAAGATAAAGGCATCCCCGATTATATTCTATACCGATGTGGAT
TGCGCATACTTTGTGAACAGAAAGTGATAGCGTTGATGATTCTTCATTGGTCAGAAAATTATGAACGGTT
TCTTCTATTTTGTCTCTATATACTACGTATAGGAAATGTTTACATTTTCGTATTGTTTTCGATTCACTCT
ATGAATAGTTCTTACTACAATTTTTTTGTCTAAAGAGTAATACTAGAGATAAACATAAAAAATGTAGAGG
TCGAGTTTAGATGCAAGTTCAAGGAGCGAAAGGTGGATGGGTAGGTTATATAGGGATATAGCACAGAGAT
ATATAGCAAAGAGATACTTTTGAGCAATGTTTGTGGAAGCGGTATTCGCAATATTTTAGTAGCTCGTTAC
AGTCCGGTGCGTTTTTGGTTTTTTGAAAGTGCGTCTTCAGAGCGCTTTTGGTTTTCAAAAGCGCTCTGAA
GTTCCTATACTTTCTAGCTAGAGAATAGGAACTTCGGAATAGGAACTTCAAAGCGTTTCCGAAAACGAGC
GCTTCCGAAAATGCAACGCGAGCTGCGCACATACAGCTCACTGTTCACGTCGCACCTATATCTGCGTGTT
GCCTGTATATATATATACATGAGAAGAACGGCATAGTGCGTGTTTATGCTTAAATGCGTACTTATATGCG
TCTATTTATGTAGGATGAAAGGTAGTCTAGTACCTCCTGTGATATTATCCCATTCCATGCGGGGTATCGT
ATGCTTCCTTCAGCACTACCCTTTAGCTGTTCTATATGCTGCCACTCCTCAATTGGATTAGTCTCATCCT
TCAATGCTATCATTTCCTTTGATATTGGATCGATCCGATGATAAGCTGTCAAACATGAGAATTGGGTAAT
AACTGATATAATTAAATTGAAGCTCTAATTTGTGAGTTTAGTATACATGCATTTACTTATAATACAGTTT
TTTAGTTTTGCTGGCCGCATCTTCTCAAATATGCTTCCCAGCCTGCTTTTCTGTAACGTTCACCCTCTAC
CTTAGCATCCCTTCCCTTTGCAAATAGTCCTCTTCCAACAATAATAATGTCAGATCCTGTAGAGACCACA
TCATCCACGGTTCTATACTGTTGACCCAATGCGTCTCCCTTGTCATCTAAACCCACACCGGGTGTCATAA
TCAACCAATCGTAACCTTCATCTCTTCCACCCATGTCTCTTTGAGCAATAAAGCCGATAACAAAATCTTT
GTCGCTCTTCGCAATGTCAACAGTACCCTTAGTATATTCTCCAGTAGATAGGGAGCCCTTGCATGACAAT
TCTGCTAACATCAAAAGGCCTCTAGGTTCCTTTGTTACTTCTTCTGCCGCCTGCTTCAAACCGCTAACAA
TACCTGGGCCCACCACACCGTGTGCATTCGTAATGTCTGCCCATTCTGCTATTCTGTATACACCCGCAGA
GTACTGCAATTTGACTGTATTACCAATGTCAGCAAATTTTCTGTCTTCGAAGAGTAAAAAATTGTACTTG
GCGGATAATGCCTTTAGCGGCTTAACTGTGCCCTCCATGGAAAAATCAGTCAAGATATCCACATGTGTTT
TTAGTAAACAAATTTTGGGACCTAATGCTTCAACTAACTCCAGTAATTCCTTGGTGGTACGAACATCCAA
TGAAGCACACAAGTTTGTTTGCTTTTCGTGCATGATATTAAATAGCTTGGCAGCAACAGGACTAGGATGA
GTAGCAGCACGTTCCTTATATGTAGCTTTCGACATGATTTATCTTCGTTTCCTGCATGTTTTTGTTCTGT
GCAGTTGGGTTAAGAATACTGGGCAATTTCATGTTTCTTCAACACTACATATGCGTATATATACCAATCT
AAGTCTGTGCTCCTTCCTTCGTTCTTCCTTCTGTTCGGAGATTACCGAATCAAAAAAATTTCAAGGAAAC
CGAAATCAAAAAAAAGAATAAAAAAAAAATGATGAATTGAAAAGCTAATTCTTGAAGACGAAAGGGCCTC
GTGATACGCCTATTTTTATAGGTTAATGTCATGATAATAATGGTTTCTTAGACGTCAGGTGGCACTTTTC
GGGGAAATGTGCGCGGAACCCCTATTTGTTTATTTTTCTAAATACATTCAAATATGTATCCGCTCATGAG
ACAATAACCCTGATAAATGCTTCAATAATATTGAAAAAGGAAGAGTATGAGTATTCAACATTTCCGTGTC
GCCCTTATTCCCTTTTTTGCGGCATTTTGCCTTCCTGTTTTTGCTCACCCAGAAACGCTGGTGAAAGTAA
AAGATGCTGAAGATCAGTTGGGTGCACGAGTGGGTTACATCGAACTGGATCTCAACAGCGGTAAGATCCT
TGAGAGTTTTCGCCCCGAAGAACGTTTTCCAATGATGAGCACTTTTAAAGTTCTGCTATGTGGCGCGGTA
TTATCCCGTATTGACGCCGGGCAAGAGCAACTCGGTCGCCGCATACACTATTCTCAGAATGACTTGGTTG
AGTACTCACCAGTCACAGAAAAGCATCTTACGGATGGCATGACAGTAAGAGAATTATGCAGTGCTGCCAT
AACCATGAGTGATAACACTGCGGCCAACTTACTTCTGACAACGATCGGAGGACCGAAGGAGCTAACCGCT
TTTTTGCACAACATGGGGGATCATGTAACTCGCCTTGATCGTTGGGAACCGGAGCTGAATGAAGCCATAC
CAAACGACGAGCGTGACACCACGATGCCTGTAGCAATGGCAACAACGTTGCGCAAACTATTAACTGGCGA
ACTACTTACTCTAGCTTCCCGGCAACAATTAATAGACTGGATGGAGGCGGATAAAGTTGCAGGACCACTT
CTGCGCTCGGCCCTTCCGGCTGGCTGGTTTATTGCTGATAAATCTGGAGCCGGTGAGCGTGGGTCTCGCG
GTATCATTGCAGCACTGGGGCCAGATGGTAAGCCCTCCCGTATCGTAGTTATCTACACGACGGGGAGTCA
GGCAACTATGGATGAACGAAATAGACAGATCGCTGAGATAGGTGCCTCACTGATTAAGCATTGGTAACTG
TCAGACCAAGTTTACTCATATATACTTTAGATTGATTTAAAACTTCATTTTTAATTTAAAAGGATCTAGG
TGAAGATCCTTTTTGATAATCTCATGACCAAAATCCCTTAACGTGAGTTTTCGTTCCACTGAGCGTCAGA
CCCCGTAGAAAAGATCAAAGGATCTTCTTGAGATCCTTTTTTTCTGCGCGTAATCTGCTGCTTGCAAACA
AAAAAACCACCGCTACCAGCGGTGGTTTGTTTGCCGGATCAAGAGCTACCAACTCTTTTTCCGAAGGTAA
CTGGCTTCAGCAGAGCGCAGATACCAAATACTGTTCTTCTAGTGTAGCCGTAGTTAGGCCACCACTTCAA
GAACTCTGTAGCACCGCCTACATACCTCGCTCTGCTAATCCTGTTACCAGTGGCTGCTGCCAGTGGCGAT
AAGTCGTGTCTTACCGGGTTGGACTCAAGACGATAGTTACCGGATAAGGCGCAGCGGTCGGGCTGAACGG
GGGGTTCGTGCACACAGCCCAGCTTGGAGCGAACGACCTACACCGAACTGAGATACCTACAGCGTGAGCT
ATGAGAAAGCGCCACGCTTCCCGAAGGGAGAAAGGCGGACAGGTATCCGGTAAGCGGCAGGGTCGGAACA
GGAGAGCGCACGAGGGAGCTTCCAGGGGGAAACGCCTGGTATCTTTATAGTCCTGTCGGGTTTCGCCACC
TCTGACTTGAGCGTCGATTTTTGTGATGCTCGTCAGGGGGGCGGAGCCTATGGAAAAACGCCAGCAACGC
GGCCTTTTTACGGTTCCTGGCCTTTTGCTGGCCTTTTGCTCACATGTTCTTTCCTGCGTTATCCCCTGAT
TCTGTGGATAACCGTATTACCGCCTTTGAGTGAGCTGATACCGCTCGCCGCAGCCGAACGACCGAGCGCA
GCGAGTCAGTGAGCGAGGAAGCGGAAGAGCGCCCAATACGCAAACC
